Addgene plasmid #86128: LentiCRISPR-sgSHOC2-1
Purpose: Lentiviral vector expressing Cas9 and an sgRNA targeting SHOC2
Depositing lab: David Sabatini. Depositing organization: Whitehead Institute for Biomedical Research. Publication: Gene Essentiality Profiling Reveals Gene Networks and Synthetic Lethal Interactions with Oncogenic Ras. Wang T, Yu H, Hughes NW, Liu B, Kendirli A, Klein K, Chen WW, Lander ES, Sabatini DM. Cell. 2017 Feb 1. pii: S0092-8674(17)30061-2. doi: 10.1016/j.cell.2017.01.013. PubMed 28162770.
Backbone
  Vector backbone: pLentiCRISPR v1
  Vector type: Mammalian Expression, Lentiviral, CRISPR
  Selectable markers: Puromycin
Growth in bacteria
  Bacterial resistance: Ampicillin, 100 μg/mL
  Growth temperature: 37°C
  Growth strain: NEB Stable
  Copy number: High Copy
Gene/Insert
  Gene/Insert name: sgRNA 1 targeting SHOC2
  gRNA/shRNA sequence: GCAGTCCCTCCCAGCAGAGG
  Entrez Gene: SHOC2 (a.k.a. NSLH1, SIAA0862, SOC2, SUR8)
  Promoter: U6
  Cloning method: Restriction Enzyme; 5′ cloning site BsmBI (destroyed during cloning); 3′ cloning site BsmBI (destroyed during cloning)
  Sequencing primers: 5′ CCCAGAGAGGGCCTATTTCCCA
Terms and licenses: Academic/Nonprofit Terms; Industry Terms: Not Available to Industry
How to cite: LentiCRISPR-sgSHOC2-1 was a gift from David Sabatini (Addgene plasmid # 86128 ; http://n2t.net/addgene:86128 ; RRID:Addgene_86128)
