[The description below was written by a language model from this plasmid's Addgene catalogue record and pLannotate feature annotations shown in this document.]
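Description:
LentiCRISPR-sgSHOC2-1 is an all-in-one lentiviral CRISPR plasmid built on the pLentiCRISPR v1 backbone, designed to deliver both Streptococcus pyogenes Cas9 and a single guide RNA against human SHOC2 (also known as SUR8/SOC2) into mammalian cells. In bacteria it is maintained through a high-copy ColE1/pUC-type origin and selected with ampicillin via the β-lactamase gene. The backbone also carries an f1 origin, an SV40 origin and poly(A) signal, and remnants of lac, T7 and T3 elements from the parental cloning vector.

The transfer cassette has a third-generation, self-inactivating layout. An RSV promoter replaces the U3 region to drive a truncated HIV-1 5' LTR, followed by the Ψ packaging signal with a partial gag sequence, the Rev response element for Rev-dependent nuclear export of the genomic RNA, a cPPT/CTS element, and a ΔU3 3' LTR that leaves the integrated provirus without LTR promoter activity. Within this frame, a human U6 RNA polymerase III promoter transcribes the SHOC2-targeting spacer, which was inserted at BsmBI sites that were destroyed in cloning, fused to the Cas9 guide scaffold. Downstream, an EF-1α core promoter drives Cas9, which the annotation splits into adjoining N- and C-terminal segments that together form a contiguous coding region. This is followed by a puromycin N-acetyltransferase gene for selecting transduced cells; the feature table does not annotate the element linking Cas9 to the puromycin marker. A WPRE enhances transcript expression.

The plasmid is used to produce lentivirus for stable Cas9-mediated disruption of SHOC2, and it was deposited in connection with work on gene essentiality and synthetic lethal interactions with oncogenic Ras.
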