Features (pLannotate 1.2.2; 29 found; start..end, strand, type, name):
      5..231     +  promoter       RSV promoter: Rous sarcoma virus enhancer/promoter
    232..412     +  LTR            5' LTR (truncated): truncated 5' long terminal repeat (LTR) from HIV-1
    459..584     +  misc_feature   HIV-1 Ψ: packaging signal of human immunodeficiency virus type 1
    568..931     +  CDS            HIV-1 gag (fragment): gag protein from human immunodeficiency virus 1; gag
   1077..1310    +  misc_feature   RRE: The Rev response element (RRE) of HIV-1 allows for Rev-dependent mRNA export from the nucleus to the cytoplasm.
   1687..1713    +  CDS            Rev (fragment): human immunodeficiency virus 1 (HIV-1) Rev protein; rev; enhances nuclear export of unspliced and incompletely spliced viral mRNAs
   1717..1957    +  promoter       U6 promoter: RNA polymerase III promoter for human U6 snRNA
   1986..2061    +  misc_RNA       gRNA scaffold: guide RNA scaffold for the Streptococcus pyogenes CRISPR/Cas9 system
   2109..2226    +  misc_feature   cPPT/CTS: central polypurine tract and central termination sequence of HIV-1
   2295..2506    +  promoter       EF-1α core promoter: core promoter for human elongation factor EF-1α
   2610..4211    +  CDS            Cas9(N): N-terminal portion of Streptococcus pyogenes Cas9 (Zetsche et al., 2015)
   4212..6710    +  CDS            Cas9(C): C-terminal portion of Streptococcus pyogenes Cas9 (Zetsche et al., 2015)
   6831..7430    +  CDS            PuroR (fragment): puromycin N-acetyltransferase; pac from Streptomyces; confers resistance to puromycin
   7446..8034    +  misc_feature   WPRE: woodchuck hepatitis virus posttranscriptional regulatory element
   8085..8104    +  misc_feature   cPPT/CTS (fragment): central polypurine tract and central termination sequence of HIV-1
   8106..8339    +  LTR            3' LTR (ΔU3): self-inactivating 3' long terminal repeat (LTR) from HIV-1
   8417..8538    +  polyA_signal   SV40 poly(A) signal: SV40 polyadenylation signal
   8578..8713    +  rep_origin     SV40 ori: SV40 origin of replication
   8734..8752    -  promoter       T7 promoter: promoter for bacteriophage T7 RNA polymerase
   8760..8915    +  CDS            lacZα (fragment): LacZα fragment of β-galactosidase; lacZ fragment
   8920..9348    +  rep_origin     f1 ori (sequence partly withheld): f1 bacteriophage origin of replication; arrow indicates direction of (+) strand synthesis
   9401..9505    +  promoter       AmpR promoter: bla
   9506..10366   +  CDS            AmpR: β-lactamase; bla; confers resistance to ampicillin, carbenicillin, and related antibiotics
  10537..11125   +  rep_origin     ori: high-copy-number ColE1/pMB1/pBR322/pUC origin of replication
  11308..11400   +  CDS            lacI (fragment): lac repressor; lacI; The lac repressor binds to the lac operator to inhibit transcription in E. coli. This inhibition can be relieved by adding lactose or isopropyl-β-D-thiogalactopyranoside (IPTG).
  11413..11434   +  protein_bind   CAP binding site: CAP binding activates transcription in the presence of cAMP. E. coli catabolite activator protein
  11449..11479   +  promoter       lac promoter: promoter for the E. coli lac operon
  11483..11505   +  protein_bind   lac operator (fragment): The lac repressor binds to the lac operator to inhibit transcription in E. coli. This inhibition can be relieved by adding lactose or isopropyl-β-D-thiogalactopyranoside (IPTG). lac repressor encoded by lacI
  11548..11566   +  promoter       T3 promoter: promoter for bacteriophage T3 RNA polymerase
>Addgene plasmid #86128 | LentiCRISPR-sgSHOC2-1 | addgene full sequence | sequence record 172747 | Addgene NGS Result
TTAATGTAGTCTTATGCAATACTCTTGTAGTCTTGCAACATGGTAACGATGAGTTAGCAACATGCCTTAC
AAGGAGAGAAAAAGCACCGTGCATGCCGATTGGTGGAAGTAAGGTGGTACGATCGTGCCTTATTAGGAAG
GCAACAGACGGGTCTGACATGGATTGGACGAACCACTGAATTGCCGCATTGCAGAGATATTGTATTTAAG
TGCCTAGCTCGATACATAAACGGGTCTCTCTGGTTAGACCAGATCTGAGCCTGGGAGCTCTCTGGCTAAC
TAGGGAACCCACTGCTTAAGCCTCAATAAAGCTTGCCTTGAGTGCTTCAAGTAGTGTGTGCCCGTCTGTT
GTGTGACTCTGGTAACTAGAGATCCCTCAGACCCTTTTAGTCAGTGTGGAAAATCTCTAGCAGTGGCGCC
CGAACAGGGACTTGAAAGCGAAAGGGAAACCAGAGGAGCTCTCTCGACGCAGGACTCGGCTTGCTGAAGC
GCGCACGGCAAGAGGCGAGGGGCGGCGACTGGTGAGTACGCCAAAAATTTTGACTAGCGGAGGCTAGAAG
GAGAGAGATGGGTGCGAGAGCGTCAGTATTAAGCGGGGGAGAATTAGATCGCGATGGGAAAAAATTCGGT
TAAGGCCAGGGGGAAAGAAAAAATATAAATTAAAACATATAGTATGGGCAAGCAGGGAGCTAGAACGATT
CGCAGTTAATCCTGGCCTGTTAGAAACATCAGAAGGCTGTAGACAAATACTGGGACAGCTACAACCATCC
CTTCAGACAGGATCAGAAGAACTTAGATCATTATATAATACAGTAGCAACCCTCTATTGTGTGCATCAAA
GGATAGAGATAAAAGACACCAAGGAAGCTTTAGACAAGATAGAGGAAGAGCAAAACAAAAGTAAGACCAC
CGCACAGCAAGCGGCCGCTGATCTTCAGACCTGGAGGAGGAGATATGAGGGACAATTGGAGAAGTGAATT
ATATAAATATAAAGTAGTAAAAATTGAACCATTAGGAGTAGCACCCACCAAGGCAAAGAGAAGAGTGGTG
CAGAGAGAAAAAAGAGCAGTGGGAATAGGAGCTTTGTTCCTTGGGTTCTTGGGAGCAGCAGGAAGCACTA
TGGGCGCAGCGTCAATGACGCTGACGGTACAGGCCAGACAATTATTGTCTGGTATAGTGCAGCAGCAGAA
CAATTTGCTGAGGGCTATTGAGGCGCAACAGCATCTGTTGCAACTCACAGTCTGGGGCATCAAGCAGCTC
CAGGCAAGAATCCTGGCTGTGGAAAGATACCTAAAGGATCAACAGCTCCTGGGGATTTGGGGTTGCTCTG
GAAAACTCATTTGCACCACTGCTGTGCCTTGGAATGCTAGTTGGAGTAATAAATCTCTGGAACAGATTTG
GAATCACACGACCTGGATGGAGTGGGACAGAGAAATTAACAATTACACAAGCTTAATACACTCCTTAATT
GAAGAATCGCAAAACCAGCAAGAAAAGAATGAACAAGAATTATTGGAATTAGATAAATGGGCAAGTTTGT
GGAATTGGTTTAACATAACAAATTGGCTGTGGTATATAAAATTATTCATAATGATAGTAGGAGGCTTGGT
AGGTTTAAGAATAGTTTTTGCTGTACTTTCTATAGTGAATAGAGTTAGGCAGGGATATTCACCATTATCG
TTTCAGACCCACCTCCCAACCCCGAGGGGACCCAGAGAGGGCCTATTTCCCATGATTCCTTCATATTTGC
ATATACGATACAAGGCTGTTAGAGAGATAATTAGAATTAATTTGACTGTAAACACAAAGATATTAGTACA
AAATACGTGACGTAGAAAGTAATAATTTCTTGGGTAGTTTGCAGTTTTAAAATTATGTTTTAAAATGGAC
TATCATATGCTTACCGTAACTTGAAAGTATTTCGATTTCTTGGCTTTATATATCTTGTGGAAAGGACGAA
ACACCGCAGTCCCTCCCAGCAGAGGGTTTTAGAGCTAGAAATAGCAAGTTAAAATAAGGCTAGTCCGTTA
TCAACTTGAAAAAGTGGCACCGAGTCGGTGCTTTTTTGAATTCTAGATCTTGAGACAAATGGCAGTATTC
ATCCACAATTTTAAAAGAAAAGGGGGGATTGGGGGGTACAGTGCAGGGGAAAGAATAGTAGACATAATAG
CAACAGACATACAAACTAAAGAATTACAAAAACAAATTACAAAAATTCAAAATTTTCGGGTTTATTACAG
GGACAGCAGAGATCCACTTTGGCGCCGGCTCGAGTGGCTCCGGTGCCCGTCAGTGGGCAGAGCGCACATC
GCCCACAGTCCCCGAGAAGTTGGGGGGAGGGGTCGGCAATTGAACCGGTGCCTAGAGAAGGTGGCGCGGG
GTAAACTGGGAAAGTGATGTCGTGTACTGGCTCCGCCTTTTTCCCGAGGGTGGGGGAGAACCGTATATAA
GTGCAGTAGTCGCCGTGAACGTTCTTTTTCGCAACGGGTTTGCCGCCAGAACACAGGTGTCGTGACGCGG
GATCCGCCACCATGGATTACAAAGACGATGACGATAAGATGGCCCCAAAGAAGAAGCGGAAGGTCGGTAT
CCACGGAGTCCCAGCAGCCGACAAGAAGTACAGCATCGGCCTGGACATCGGCACCAACTCTGTGGGCTGG
GCCGTGATCACCGACGAGTACAAGGTGCCCAGCAAGAAATTCAAGGTGCTGGGCAACACCGACCGGCACA
GCATCAAGAAGAACCTGATCGGAGCCCTGCTGTTCGACAGCGGCGAAACAGCCGAGGCCACCCGGCTGAA
GAGAACCGCCAGAAGAAGATACACCAGACGGAAGAACCGGATCTGCTATCTGCAAGAGATCTTCAGCAAC
GAGATGGCCAAGGTGGACGACAGCTTCTTCCACAGACTGGAAGAGTCCTTCCTGGTGGAAGAGGATAAGA
AGCACGAGCGGCACCCCATCTTCGGCAACATCGTGGACGAGGTGGCCTACCACGAGAAGTACCCCACCAT
CTACCACCTGAGAAAGAAACTGGTGGACAGCACCGACAAGGCCGACCTGCGGCTGATCTATCTGGCCCTG
GCCCACATGATCAAGTTCCGGGGCCACTTCCTGATCGAGGGCGACCTGAACCCCGACAACAGCGACGTGG
ACAAGCTGTTCATCCAGCTGGTGCAGACCTACAACCAGCTGTTCGAGGAAAACCCCATCAACGCCAGCGG
CGTGGACGCCAAGGCCATCCTGTCTGCCAGACTGAGCAAGAGCAGACGGCTGGAAAATCTGATCGCCCAG
CTGCCCGGCGAGAAGAAGAATGGCCTGTTCGGAAACCTGATTGCCCTGAGCCTGGGCCTGACCCCCAACT
TCAAGAGCAACTTCGACCTGGCCGAGGATGCCAAACTGCAGCTGAGCAAGGACACCTACGACGACGACCT
GGACAACCTGCTGGCCCAGATCGGCGACCAGTACGCCGACCTGTTTCTGGCCGCCAAGAACCTGTCCGAC
GCCATCCTGCTGAGCGACATCCTGAGAGTGAACACCGAGATCACCAAGGCCCCCCTGAGCGCCTCTATGA
TCAAGAGATACGACGAGCACCACCAGGACCTGACCCTGCTGAAAGCTCTCGTGCGGCAGCAGCTGCCTGA
GAAGTACAAAGAGATTTTCTTCGACCAGAGCAAGAACGGCTACGCCGGCTACATTGACGGCGGAGCCAGC
CAGGAAGAGTTCTACAAGTTCATCAAGCCCATCCTGGAAAAGATGGACGGCACCGAGGAACTGCTCGTGA
AGCTGAACAGAGAGGACCTGCTGCGGAAGCAGCGGACCTTCGACAACGGCAGCATCCCCCACCAGATCCA
CCTGGGAGAGCTGCACGCCATTCTGCGGCGGCAGGAAGATTTTTACCCATTCCTGAAGGACAACCGGGAA
AAGATCGAGAAGATCCTGACCTTCCGCATCCCCTACTACGTGGGCCCTCTGGCCAGGGGAAACAGCAGAT
TCGCCTGGATGACCAGAAAGAGCGAGGAAACCATCACCCCCTGGAACTTCGAGGAAGTGGTGGACAAGGG
CGCTTCCGCCCAGAGCTTCATCGAGCGGATGACCAACTTCGATAAGAACCTGCCCAACGAGAAGGTGCTG
CCCAAGCACAGCCTGCTGTACGAGTACTTCACCGTGTATAACGAGCTGACCAAAGTGAAATACGTGACCG
AGGGAATGAGAAAGCCCGCCTTCCTGAGCGGCGAGCAGAAAAAGGCCATCGTGGACCTGCTGTTCAAGAC
CAACCGGAAAGTGACCGTGAAGCAGCTGAAAGAGGACTACTTCAAGAAAATCGAGTGCTTCGACTCCGTG
GAAATCTCCGGCGTGGAAGATCGGTTCAACGCCTCCCTGGGCACATACCACGATCTGCTGAAAATTATCA
AGGACAAGGACTTCCTGGACAATGAGGAAAACGAGGACATTCTGGAAGATATCGTGCTGACCCTGACACT
GTTTGAGGACAGAGAGATGATCGAGGAACGGCTGAAAACCTATGCCCACCTGTTCGACGACAAAGTGATG
AAGCAGCTGAAGCGGCGGAGATACACCGGCTGGGGCAGGCTGAGCCGGAAGCTGATCAACGGCATCCGGG
ACAAGCAGTCCGGCAAGACAATCCTGGATTTCCTGAAGTCCGACGGCTTCGCCAACAGAAACTTCATGCA
GCTGATCCACGACGACAGCCTGACCTTTAAAGAGGACATCCAGAAAGCCCAGGTGTCCGGCCAGGGCGAT
AGCCTGCACGAGCACATTGCCAATCTGGCCGGCAGCCCCGCCATTAAGAAGGGCATCCTGCAGACAGTGA
AGGTGGTGGACGAGCTCGTGAAAGTGATGGGCCGGCACAAGCCCGAGAACATCGTGATCGAAATGGCCAG
AGAGAACCAGACCACCCAGAAGGGACAGAAGAACAGCCGCGAGAGAATGAAGCGGATCGAAGAGGGCATC
AAAGAGCTGGGCAGCCAGATCCTGAAAGAACACCCCGTGGAAAACACCCAGCTGCAGAACGAGAAGCTGT
ACCTGTACTACCTGCAGAATGGGCGGGATATGTACGTGGACCAGGAACTGGACATCAACCGGCTGTCCGA
CTACGATGTGGACCATATCGTGCCTCAGAGCTTTCTGAAGGACGACTCCATCGACAACAAGGTGCTGACC
AGAAGCGACAAGAACCGGGGCAAGAGCGACAACGTGCCCTCCGAAGAGGTCGTGAAGAAGATGAAGAACT
ACTGGCGGCAGCTGCTGAACGCCAAGCTGATTACCCAGAGAAAGTTCGACAATCTGACCAAGGCCGAGAG
AGGCGGCCTGAGCGAACTGGATAAGGCCGGCTTCATCAAGAGACAGCTGGTGGAAACCCGGCAGATCACA
AAGCACGTGGCACAGATCCTGGACTCCCGGATGAACACTAAGTACGACGAGAATGACAAGCTGATCCGGG
AAGTGAAAGTGATCACCCTGAAGTCCAAGCTGGTGTCCGATTTCCGGAAGGATTTCCAGTTTTACAAAGT
GCGCGAGATCAACAACTACCACCACGCCCACGACGCCTACCTGAACGCCGTCGTGGGAACCGCCCTGATC
AAAAAGTACCCTAAGCTGGAAAGCGAGTTCGTGTACGGCGACTACAAGGTGTACGACGTGCGGAAGATGA
TCGCCAAGAGCGAGCAGGAAATCGGCAAGGCTACCGCCAAGTACTTCTTCTACAGCAACATCATGAACTT
TTTCAAGACCGAGATTACCCTGGCCAACGGCGAGATCCGGAAGCGGCCTCTGATCGAGACAAACGGCGAA
ACCGGGGAGATCGTGTGGGATAAGGGCCGGGATTTTGCCACCGTGCGGAAAGTGCTGAGCATGCCCCAAG
TGAATATCGTGAAAAAGACCGAGGTGCAGACAGGCGGCTTCAGCAAAGAGTCTATCCTGCCCAAGAGGAA
CAGCGATAAGCTGATCGCCAGAAAGAAGGACTGGGACCCTAAGAAGTACGGCGGCTTCGACAGCCCCACC
GTGGCCTATTCTGTGCTGGTGGTGGCCAAAGTGGAAAAGGGCAAGTCCAAGAAACTGAAGAGTGTGAAAG
AGCTGCTGGGGATCACCATCATGGAAAGAAGCAGCTTCGAGAAGAATCCCATCGACTTTCTGGAAGCCAA
GGGCTACAAAGAAGTGAAAAAGGACCTGATCATCAAGCTGCCTAAGTACTCCCTGTTCGAGCTGGAAAAC
GGCCGGAAGAGAATGCTGGCCTCTGCCGGCGAACTGCAGAAGGGAAACGAACTGGCCCTGCCCTCCAAAT
ATGTGAACTTCCTGTACCTGGCCAGCCACTATGAGAAGCTGAAGGGCTCCCCCGAGGATAATGAGCAGAA
ACAGCTGTTTGTGGAACAGCACAAGCACTACCTGGACGAGATCATCGAGCAGATCAGCGAGTTCTCCAAG
AGAGTGATCCTGGCCGACGCTAATCTGGACAAAGTGCTGTCCGCCTACAACAAGCACCGGGATAAGCCCA
TCAGAGAGCAGGCCGAGAATATCATCCACCTGTTTACCCTGACCAATCTGGGAGCCCCTGCCGCCTTCAA
GTACTTTGACACCACCATCGACCGGAAGAGGTACACCAGCACCAAAGAGGTGCTGGACGCCACCCTGATC
CACCAGAGCATCACCGGCCTGTACGAGACACGGATCGACCTGTCTCAGCTGGGAGGCGACAAGCGTCCTG
CTGCTACTAAGAAAGCTGGTCAAGCTAAGAAAAAGAAAGCTAGCGGCAGCGGCGCCACCAACTTCAGCCT
GCTGAAGCAGGCCGGCGACGTGGAGGAGAACCCCGGCCCCATGACCGAGTACAAGCCCACGGTGCGCCTC
GCCACCCGCGACGACGTCCCCAGGGCCGTACGCACCCTCGCCGCCGCGTTCGCCGACTACCCCGCCACGC
GCCACACCGTCGATCCGGACCGCCACATCGAGCGGGTCACCGAGCTGCAAGAACTCTTCCTCACGCGCGT
CGGGCTCGACATCGGCAAGGTGTGGGTCGCGGACGACGGCGCCGCGGTGGCGGTCTGGACCACGCCGGAG
AGCGTCGAAGCGGGGGCGGTGTTCGCCGAGATCGGCCCGCGCATGGCCGAGTTGAGCGGTTCCCGGCTGG
CCGCGCAGCAACAGATGGAAGGCCTCCTGGCGCCGCACCGGCCCAAGGAGCCCGCGTGGTTCCTGGCCAC
CGTCGGAGTCTCGCCCGACCACCAGGGCAAGGGTCTGGGCAGCGCCGTCGTGCTCCCCGGAGTGGAGGCG
GCCGAGCGCGCCGGGGTGCCCGCCTTCCTGGAGACCTCCGCGCCCCGCAACCTCCCCTTCTACGAGCGGC
TCGGCTTCACCGTCACCGCCGACGTCGAGGTGCCCGAAGGACCGCGCACCTGGTGCATGACCCGCAAGCC
CGGTGCCTGAACGCGTTAAGTCGACAATCAACCTCTGGATTACAAAATTTGTGAAAGATTGACTGGTATT
CTTAACTATGTTGCTCCTTTTACGCTATGTGGATACGCTGCTTTAATGCCTTTGTATCATGCTATTGCTT
CCCGTATGGCTTTCATTTTCTCCTCCTTGTATAAATCCTGGTTGCTGTCTCTTTATGAGGAGTTGTGGCC
CGTTGTCAGGCAACGTGGCGTGGTGTGCACTGTGTTTGCTGACGCAACCCCCACTGGTTGGGGCATTGCC
ACCACCTGTCAGCTCCTTTCCGGGACTTTCGCTTTCCCCCTCCCTATTGCCACGGCGGAACTCATCGCCG
CCTGCCTTGCCCGCTGCTGGACAGGGGCTCGGCTGTTGGGCACTGACAATTCCGTGGTGTTGTCGGGGAA
ATCATCGTCCTTTCCTTGGCTGCTCGCCTGTGTTGCCACCTGGATTCTGCGCGGGACGTCCTTCTGCTAC
GTCCCTTCGGCCCTCAATCCAGCGGACCTTCCTTCCCGCGGCCTGCTGCCGGCTCTGCGGCCTCTTCCGC
GTCTTCGCCTTCGCCCTCAGACGAGTCGGATCTCCCTTTGGGCCGCCTCCCCGCGTCGACTTTAAGACCA
ATGACTTACAAGGCAGCTGTAGATCTTAGCCACTTTTTAAAAGAAAAGGGGGGACTGGAAGGGCTAATTC
ACTCCCAACGAAGACAAGATCTGCTTTTTGCTTGTACTGGGTCTCTCTGGTTAGACCAGATCTGAGCCTG
GGAGCTCTCTGGCTAACTAGGGAACCCACTGCTTAAGCCTCAATAAAGCTTGCCTTGAGTGCTTCAAGTA
GTGTGTGCCCGTCTGTTGTGTGACTCTGGTAACTAGAGATCCCTCAGACCCTTTTAGTCAGTGTGGAAAA
TCTCTAGCAGTACGTATAGTAGTTCATGTCATCTTATTATTCAGTATTTATAACTTGCAAAGAAATGAAT
ATCAGAGAGTGAGAGGAACTTGTTTATTGCAGCTTATAATGGTTACAAATAAAGCAATAGCATCACAAAT
TTCACAAATAAAGCATTTTTTTCACTGCATTCTAGTTGTGGTTTGTCCAAACTCATCAATGTATCTTATC
ATGTCTGGCTCTAGCTATCCCGCCCCTAACTCCGCCCATCCCGCCCCTAACTCCGCCCAGTTCCGCCCAT
TCTCCGCCCCATGGCTGACTAATTTTTTTTATTTATGCAGAGGCCGAGGCCGCCTCGGCCTCTGAGCTAT
TCCAGAAGTAGTGAGGAGGCTTTTTTGGAGGCCTAGGGACGTACCCAATTCGCCCTATAGTGAGTCGTAT
TACGCGCGCTCACTGGCCGTCGTTTTACAACGTCGTGACTGGGAAAACCCTGGCGTTACCCAACTTAATC
GCCTTGCAGCACATCCCCCTTTCGCCAGCTGGCGTAATAGCGAAGAGGCCCGCACCGATCGCCCTTCCCA
ACAGTTGCGCAGCCTGAATGGCGAATGGG
[124 nt withheld, positions 8920-9043]
C
[91 nt withheld, positions 9045-9135]
A
[49 nt withheld, positions 9137-9185]
CCTTTGACGTTGGAGTCCACGTTCTTT
[37 nt withheld, positions 9213-9249]
ACCCTATCTCGGTCTATTCTTTTGATTTATAAGGGATTTTGCCGATTTCGGCCTATTGGTTAAAAAATGA
GCTGATTTAACAAAAATTTAACGCGAATTTTAACAAAATATTAACGCTTACAATTTAGGTGGCACTTTTC
GGGGAAATGTGCGCGGAACCCCTATTTGTTTATTTTTCTAAATACATTCAAATATGTATCCGCTCATGAG
ACAATAACCCTGATAAATGCTTCAATAATATTGAAAAAGGAAGAGTATGAGTATTCAACATTTCCGTGTC
GCCCTTATTCCCTTTTTTGCGGCATTTTGCCTTCCTGTTTTTGCTCACCCAGAAACGCTGGTGAAAGTAA
AAGATGCTGAAGATCAGTTGGGTGCACGAGTGGGTTACATCGAACTGGATCTCAACAGCGGTAAGATCCT
TGAGAGTTTTCGCCCCGAAGAACGTTTTCCAATGATGAGCACTTTTAAAGTTCTGCTATGTGGCGCGGTA
TTATCCCGTATTGACGCCGGGCAAGAGCAACTCGGTCGCCGCATACACTATTCTCAGAATGACTTGGTTG
AGTACTCACCAGTCACAGAAAAGCATCTTACGGATGGCATGACAGTAAGAGAATTATGCAGTGCTGCCAT
AACCATGAGTGATAACACTGCGGCCAACTTACTTCTGACAACGATCGGAGGACCGAAGGAGCTAACCGCT
TTTTTGCACAACATGGGGGATCATGTAACTCGCCTTGATCGTTGGGAACCGGAGCTGAATGAAGCCATAC
CAAACGACGAGCGTGACACCACGATGCCTGTAGCAATGGCAACAACGTTGCGCAAACTATTAACTGGCGA
ACTACTTACTCTAGCTTCCCGGCAACAATTAATAGACTGGATGGAGGCGGATAAAGTTGCAGGACCACTT
CTGCGCTCGGCCCTTCCGGCTGGCTGGTTTATTGCTGATAAATCTGGAGCCGGTGAGCGTGGGTCTCGCG
GTATCATTGCAGCACTGGGGCCAGATGGTAAGCCCTCCCGTATCGTAGTTATCTACACGACGGGGAGTCA
GGCAACTATGGATGAACGAAATAGACAGATCGCTGAGATAGGTGCCTCACTGATTAAGCATTGGTAACTG
TCAGACCAAGTTTACTCATATATACTTTAGATTGATTTAAAACTTCATTTTTAATTTAAAAGGATCTAGG
TGAAGATCCTTTTTGATAATCTCATGACCAAAATCCCTTAACGTGAGTTTTCGTTCCACTGAGCGTCAGA
CCCCGTAGAAAAGATCAAAGGATCTTCTTGAGATCCTTTTTTTCTGCGCGTAATCTGCTGCTTGCAAACA
AAAAAACCACCGCTACCAGCGGTGGTTTGTTTGCCGGATCAAGAGCTACCAACTCTTTTTCCGAAGGTAA
CTGGCTTCAGCAGAGCGCAGATACCAAATACTGTTCTTCTAGTGTAGCCGTAGTTAGGCCACCACTTCAA
GAACTCTGTAGCACCGCCTACATACCTCGCTCTGCTAATCCTGTTACCAGTGGCTGCTGCCAGTGGCGAT
AAGTCGTGTCTTACCGGGTTGGACTCAAGACGATAGTTACCGGATAAGGCGCAGCGGTCGGGCTGAACGG
GGGGTTCGTGCACACAGCCCAGCTTGGAGCGAACGACCTACACCGAACTGAGATACCTACAGCGTGAGCT
ATGAGAAAGCGCCACGCTTCCCGAAGGGAGAAAGGCGGACAGGTATCCGGTAAGCGGCAGGGTCGGAACA
GGAGAGCGCACGAGGGAGCTTCCAGGGGGAAACGCCTGGTATCTTTATAGTCCTGTCGGGTTTCGCCACC
TCTGACTTGAGCGTCGATTTTTGTGATGCTCGTCAGGGGGGCGGAGCCTATGGAAAAACGCCAGCAACGC
GGCCTTTTTACGGTTCCTGGCCTTTTGCTGGCCTTTTGCTCACATGTTCTTTCCTGCGTTATCCCCTGAT
TCTGTGGATAACCGTATTACCGCCTTTGAGTGAGCTGATACCGCTCGCCGCAGCCGAACGACCGAGCGCA
GCGAGTCAGTGAGCGAGGAAGCGGAAGAGCGCCCAATACGCAAACCGCCTCTCCCCGCGCGTTGGCCGAT
TCATTAATGCAGCTGGCACGACAGGTTTCCCGACTGGAAAGCGGGCAGTGAGCGCAACGCAATTAATGTG
AGTTAGCTCACTCATTAGGCACCCCAGGCTTTACACTTTATGCTTCCGGCTCGTATGTTGTGTGGAATTG
TGAGCGGATAACAATTTCACACAGGAAACAGCTATGACCATGATTACGCCAAGCGCGCAATTAACCCTCA
CTAAAGGGAACAAAAGCTGGAGCTGCAAGC
